Addgene plasmid #197866: pminiT-MED6-Halo donor
Purpose: Donor plasmid used for building MED6-Halo knock-in mESCs
Depositing lab: James Zhe Liu. Depositing organization: HHMI, Janelia Research Campus. Publication: Spatial organization of the 3D genome encodes gene co-expression programs in single cells. Dong P, Zhang S, Xie L, Wang L, Lemire AL, Lander AD, Chang HY, Liu ZJ. bioRxiv 2022.10.26.513917 10.1101/2022.10.26.513917.
Backbone
  Vector backbone: pminiT
  Backbone manufacturer: NEB
  Backbone size w/o insert (bp): 2525
  Total vector size (bp): 4394
  Vector type: Mouse Targeting
Growth in bacteria
  Bacterial resistance: Ampicillin, 100 μg/mL
  Growth temperature: 37°C
  Growth strain: DH5alpha
  Copy number: High Copy
Gene/Insert
  Gene/Insert name: Med6
  Species: M. musculus (mouse)
  GenBank ID: NM_001347384.1 NP_001334313.1
  Entrez Gene: Med6 (a.k.a. 1500012F11Rik)
  Promoter: NA
  Tag / fusion protein: Halotag (C terminal on backbone)
  Cloning method: Gibson Cloning
  Sequencing primers: 5′ GATAAAGAGGAACGCAGAATG; 3′ CACGGTGCTGAGGTATAGC
Terms and licenses: Academic/Nonprofit Terms; Industry Terms: Not Available to Industry
Depositor comments: Please visit https://www.biorxiv.org/content/10.1101/2022.10.26.513917v1 for bioRxiv preprint.
How to cite: pminiT-MED6-Halo donor was a gift from James Zhe Liu (Addgene plasmid # 197866 ; http://n2t.net/addgene:197866 ; RRID:Addgene_197866)
