[The description below was written by a language model from this plasmid's Addgene catalogue record and pLannotate feature annotations shown in this document.]
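Description:
pminiT-MED6-Halo donor is a mouse gene-targeting donor plasmid built on the small pminiT cloning backbone, with a total size of about 4.4 kb. It is maintained in E. coli as a high-copy plasmid through a ColE1/pUC-type origin and selected with ampicillin via a bla (β-lactamase) cassette driven by its own promoter. A short lacI fragment is also annotated in the backbone. It appears to be a leftover of vector construction rather than a functional repressor gene.

The insert, assembled by Gibson cloning, is derived from mouse Med6, which encodes a subunit of the Mediator coactivator complex linking gene-specific regulators to the RNA polymerase II transcription machinery. The feature table detects only a short Med6 coding fragment, followed closely on the same strand by a HaloTag coding sequence. HaloTag is a modified bacterial dehalogenase that bonds covalently to chloroalkane ligands such as fluorescent dyes. No promoter is recorded for the insert. This fits a homology-directed repair template, in which the Med6 coding fragment would form part of an upstream homology arm so that the tag is fused in frame to the C terminus of the endogenous protein and expressed from the native locus. The unannotated stretches flanking the Med6 fragment and HaloTag probably contain genomic homology sequence, but the record does not define the arms, any linker, or the nuclease strategy used for targeting. No mammalian selection marker is annotated.

The stated purpose is to generate MED6-Halo knock-in mouse embryonic stem cells, which would allow the endogenous Mediator subunit to be labelled with HaloTag ligands.
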