Features (pLannotate 1.2.2; 6 found; start..end, strand, type, name):
     11..115     +  promoter       AmpR promoter: bla
    116..976     +  CDS            AmpR: β-lactamase; bla; confers resistance to ampicillin, carbenicillin, and related antibiotics
   1147..1735    +  rep_origin     ori: high-copy-number ColE1/pMB1/pBR322/pUC origin of replication
   1918..1972    +  CDS            lacI (fragment): lac repressor; lacI; The lac repressor binds to the lac operator to inhibit transcription in E. coli. This inhibition can be relieved by adding lactose or isopropyl-β-D-thiogalactopyranoside (IPTG).
   2630..2758    +  CDS            Med6 (fragment): MED6_MOUSE - Experimental evidence at protein level: Swiss-Prot protein existence level 1. Component of the Mediator complex, a coactivator involved in the regulated transcription of nearly all RNA polymerase II-dependent genes. Mediator functions as a bridge to convey information from gene- specific regulatory proteins to the basal RNA polymerase II transcription machinery. Mediator is recruited to promoters by direct interactions with regulatory proteins and serves as a scaffold for the assembly of a functional preinitiation complex with RNA polymerase II and the general transcription factor
   2807..3690    +  CDS            HaloTag® (fragment): modified bacterial dehalogenase that forms covalent bonds with chloroalkane derivatives
>Addgene plasmid #197866 | pminiT-MED6-Halo donor | addgene full sequence | sequence record 386427 | Addgene NGS Result
GGGAAATGTGCGCGGAACCCCTATTTGTTTATTTTTCTAAATACATTCAAATATGTATCCGCTCATGAGA
CAATAACCCTGATAAATGCTTCAATAATATTGAAAAAGGAAGAGTATGAGTATTCAACATTTCCGTGTCG
CCCTTATTCCCTTTTTTGCGGCATTTTGCCTTCCTGTTTTTGCTCACCCAGAAACGCTGGTGAAAGTAAA
AGATGCTGAAGATCAGTTGGGTGCACGAGTGGGTTACATCGAACTGGATCTCAACAGCGGTAAGATCCTT
GAGAGTTTTCGCCCCGAAGAACGTTTTCCAATGATGAGCACTTTTAAAGTTCTGCTATGTGGCGCGGTAT
TATCCCGTATTGACGCCGGGCAAGAGCAACTCGGTCGCCGCATACACTATTCTCAGAATGACTTGGTTGA
GTACTCACCAGTCACAGAAAAGCATCTTACGGATGGCATGACAGTAAGAGAATTATGCAGTGCTGCCATA
ACCATGAGTGATAACACTGCGGCCAACTTACTTCTGACAACGATCGGAGGACCGAAGGAGCTAACCGCTT
TTTTGCACAACATGGGGGATCATGTAACTCGCCTTGATCGTTGGGAACCGGAGCTGAATGAAGCCATACC
AAACGACGAGCGTGACACCACGATGCCTGTAGCAATGGCAACAACGTTGCGCAAACTATTAACTGGCGAA
CTACTTACTCTAGCTTCCCGGCAACAATTAATAGACTGGATGGAGGCGGATAAAGTTGCAGGACCACTTC
TGCGCTCGGCCCTTCCGGCTGGCTGGTTTATTGCTGATAAATCTGGAGCCGGTGAGCGTGGGTCTCGCGG
TATCATTGCAGCACTGGGGCCAGATGGTAAGCCCTCCCGTATCGTAGTTATCTACACGACGGGGAGTCAG
GCAACTATGGATGAACGAAATAGACAGATCGCTGAGATAGGTGCCTCACTGATTAAGCATTGGTAACTGT
CAGACCAAGTTTACTCATATATACTTTAGATTGATTTAAAACTTCATTTTTAATTTAAAAGGATCTAGGT
GAAGATCCTTTTTGATAATCTCATGACCAAAATCCCTTAACGTGAGTTTTCGTTCCACTGAGCGTCAGAC
CCCGTAGAAAAGATCAAAGGATCTTCTTGAGATCCTTTTTTTCTGCGCGTAATCTGCTGCTTGCAAACAA
AAAAACCACCGCTACCAGCGGTGGTTTGTTTGCCGGATCAAGAGCTACCAACTCTTTTTCCGAAGGTAAC
TGGCTTCAGCAGAGCGCAGATACCAAATACTGTTCTTCTAGTGTAGCCGTAGTTAGGCCACCACTTCAAG
AACTCTGTAGCACCGCCTACATACCTCGCTCTGCTAATCCTGTTACCAGTGGCTGCTGCCAGTGGCGATA
AGTCGTGTCTTACCGGGTTGGACTCAAGACGATAGTTACCGGATAAGGCGCAGCGGTCGGGCTGAACGGG
GGGTTCGTGCACACAGCCCAGCTTGGAGCGAACGACCTACACCGAACTGAGATACCTACAGCGTGAGCTA
TGAGAAAGCGCCACGCTTCCCGAAGGGAGAAAGGCGGACAGGTATCCGGTAAGCGGCAGGGTCGGAACAG
GAGAGCGCACGAGGGAGCTTCCAGGGGGAAACGCCTGGTATCTTTATAGTCCTGTCGGGTTTCGCCACCT
CTGACTTGAGCGTCGATTTTTGTGATGCTCGTCAGGGGGGCGGAGCCTATGGAAAAACGCCAGCAATGCG
GCCTTTTTACGGTTCCTGGCCTTTTGCTGGCCTTTTGCTCACATGTTCTTTCCTGCGTTATCCCCTGATT
CTGTGGATAACCGTATTACCGCCTTTGAGTGAGCTGATACCGCTCGCCGCAGCCGAACGACCGAGCGCAG
CGAGTCAGTGAGCGAGGAAGCGGAAGAGCGCCCAATACGCAAACCGCCTCTCCCCGCGCGTTGGCCGATT
CATTAATGCAGCCGGTTCAGACAGGATAAAGAGGAACGCAGAATGTTAGACAACACCCGCTTACGCATAG
CTATTCAGAAATCAGGCCGTTTAAGCCCTGTCCCAGGTATGGTTTATTTGCTGCTCTTATTAAACTTAAA
GTAAGATCAGGCAGCTGTGTAATGTTCTAACAGCAGCGGCATGGGAGATGAGCTGCAGCCAGTTTGTCCC
TTAGGCATCTCAGTATAGTTTGCCATTCCTAACCTTTGACTTGTTGAATGCAAGCAGATAGTGGCTCTGT
GGAAGTGACCAAAGCATTTGGAGGTAGAGTCTGGGTGGAAAGATTGGGAAGAGCAAGGAGGCCAAAGTGA
CATGATAGTAGGTTTCACCATTGTGAACAGGTGTTGAGCTGTCTGTGATGTTGCCAGTTTTTGTGGCTTG
TTCACACATAATGTCTCATTTTAGTACAAACATGTTTGCCTAGCATTATAAAATTTTTTGATTTATTTTT
TTTAGGTTTATAAGAGAATTTTAAAATATGTTTACCTGGGGGAAACAACTAAATATTCAACCACATAAGC
AATTAAAAATGAATTTGAAAGAGTAAACCTTTAATGTTAACCAGTGTTTAAAATTATGTCTTTCTTCTAC
CTTCATTTGTCTTGACAAAATTCCTGCTTTTGCTGTCTAGTGGATCAGGCAAAAAAAGAGGCAGAGCCTT
TGCCAGAAACTGTAAAATCTGAGGAGAAGGAGAGCACAAAGAACATTCAGCAGACTGTGAGCACTAAAGG
TCCCCCTGAGAAACGAATGAGACTCCAGTCCGGTGGCGGCGGATCTGGCGGTGGTGGGTCCGGAGGAGGC
GGTTCGGAAATCGGTACTGGCTTTCCATTCGACCCCCATTATGTGGAAGTCCTGGGCGAGCGCATGCACT
ACGTCGATGTTGGTCCGCGCGATGGCACCCCTGTGCTGTTCCTGCACGGTAACCCGACCTCCTCCTACGT
GTGGCGCAACATCATCCCGCATGTTGCACCGACCCATCGCTGCATTGCTCCAGACCTGATCGGTATGGGC
AAATCCGACAAACCAGACCTGGGTTATTTCTTCGACGACCACGTCCGCTTCATGGATGCCTTCATCGAAG
CCCTGGGTCTGGAAGAGGTCGTCCTGGTCATTCACGACTGGGGCTCCGCTCTGGGTTTCCACTGGGCCAA
GCGCAATCCAGAGCGCGTCAAAGGTATTGCATTTATGGAGTTCATCCGCCCTATCCCGACCTGGGACGAA
TGGCCAGAATTTGCCCGCGAGACCTTCCAGGCCTTCCGCACCACCGACGTCGGCCGCAAACTGATCATCG
ATCAGAACGTTTTTATCGAGGGTACGCTGCCGATGGGTGTCGTCCGCCCGCTGACTGAAGTCGAGATGGA
CCATTACCGCGAGCCGTTCCTGAATCCTGTTGACCGCGAGCCACTGTGGCGCTTCCCAAACGAGCTGCCA
ATCGCCGGTGAGCCAGCGAACATCGTCGCGCTGGTCGAAGAATACATGGACTGGCTGCACCAGTCCCCTG
TCCCGAAGCTGCTGTTCTGGGGCACCCCAGGCGTTCTGATCCCACCGGCCGAAGCCGCTCGCCTGGCCAA
AAGCCTGCCTAACTGCAAGGCTGTGGACATCGGCCCGGGTCTGAATCTGCTGCAAGAAGACAACCCGGAC
CTGATCGGCAGCGAGATCGCGCGCTGGCTGTCTACTCTGGAGATTTCCGGTTGAATGTTGGACGAGGAAG
AAGCTGGCCAGCTCCTTGTCAGTCGCTATACCTCAGCACCGTGGGAGGCTCTTGAGCCTGGAAACACTAT
CGCAGTTTGTACGGAATGCACTTGTTCTTTACAAAAGGACGTTCTCCCTACCATGTTTTCTATGTGAATA
TTTCTTAAATATCTTTTGTAATCTTTCCTCTACTGGACTTGGGCAGTGCACCTAACTCACAGATATGCCA
GTATATATCTTTAAAACAATAAAGTTATTTGTATATATTACTCATCATGCCTTTCCCTTGTCTCTGAGAT
ATGTTAATGGAATAATTAAGCATGTCTTGTACTATTTGGCTATTCCTCTATATGACAGTAATATATTTAT
TGAATAATTGAAAGGTAAAGGAAAACTCACTTGTTTGTATCATTACCGTCCTATAGATTCTTATCATGTT
CGTCTGTTGTGAGCACTTGTCAGTGTTTGCTAGTGTGTGGAATGTAATTCTGGCGATCTGTAGCTTAGGT
TCTTAACTATGTCCTGAGTTATTTTGGAGTTTTTCCCATTGGTATATTTTAGACAGGACTATATTGACTG
TGTTTGTGTATAGTGTCGTGTGCATGGTCCATGGTTTGGGTCACAGCAGTCTCTGCGTCCTCAGGGCTCT
TACTCTATATTGTCAAAGTGTTTTTCTCCAGTGCTGCTGACTCCAGTTTTTCAG
